Addgene plasmid #123029: pWS481
Purpose: LexA UAS
Depositing lab: Tom Ellis. Depositing organization: Imperial College London. Publication: Engineering a Model Cell for Rational Tuning of GPCR Signaling. Shaw WM, Yamauchi H, Mead J, Gowers GF, Bell DJ, Oling D, Larsson N, Wigglesworth M, Ladds G, Ellis T. Cell. 2019 Apr 18;177(3):782-796.e27. doi: 10.1016/j.cell.2019.02.023. Epub 2019 Apr 4. PubMed 30955892.
Backbone
  Vector backbone: pYTK001
  Vector type: Yeast Expression
Growth in bacteria
  Bacterial resistance: Chloramphenicol, 25 μg/mL
  Growth temperature: 37°C
  Growth strain: NEB Turbo Competent E. coli
  Copy number: High Copy
Gene/Insert
  Gene/Insert name: LexO (6x) [2a]
  Species: S. cerevisiae (budding yeast)
  Cloning method: Gateway Cloning
Terms and licenses: Academic/Nonprofit Terms; Industry Terms: Not Available to Industry
Depositor comments: Please visit https://www.biorxiv.org/content/10.1101/390559v1 for bioRxiv preprint.
How to cite: pWS481 was a gift from Tom Ellis (Addgene plasmid # 123029 ; http://n2t.net/addgene:123029 ; RRID:Addgene_123029)
