[The description below was written by a language model from this plasmid's Addgene catalogue record and pLannotate feature annotations shown in this document.]
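Description:
pWS481 is a small (about 1.9 kb) part-storage plasmid built on the pYTK001 backbone, the entry vector of the modular yeast toolkit used for hierarchical assembly of yeast expression constructs. Although catalogued as a yeast expression vector, the annotated features are purely bacterial: a high-copy ColE1/pUC-type origin of replication and a chloramphenicol acetyltransferase (cat) gene with its native promoter, followed by a lambda t0 terminator. No yeast origin, centromere or auxotrophic marker is annotated, which fits a plasmid meant to be maintained in E. coli under chloramphenicol selection and used as a source of a DNA part, not introduced into yeast on its own.

The payload is recorded as "LexO (6x) [2a]", described as a LexA UAS. This indicates an array of six LexA operator sites acting as a synthetic upstream activating sequence. The "2a" label suggests that it occupies the upstream sub-position of a split promoter slot, to be joined to a separate core promoter part during assembly. In such a promoter, a LexA DNA-binding domain fused to an activation domain can bind the operators and drive a downstream gene, giving transcriptional control orthogonal to native yeast regulators. The automated annotation did not label the operator array, so its position and flanking assembly sites cannot be read from the feature table. The record lists Gateway as the cloning method, which sits oddly with the toolkit backbone, and it gives budding yeast as the insert species. The associated work concerns engineering yeast for tunable GPCR signalling, where a synthetic promoter element of this kind would serve in pathway output design.
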