Features (pLannotate 1.2.2; 4 found; start..end, strand, type, name):
    254..288     -  terminator     lambda t0 terminator: minimal transcription terminator from phage lambda (Scholtissek and Grosse, 1987)
    362..1018    -  CDS            cat: CAT_ECOLX - Experimental evidence at protein level: Swiss-Prot protein existence level 1. This enzyme is an effector of chloramphenicol resistance in bacteria. From Escherichia coli. This protein is used as a marker in many commonly used cloning vectors, such as pACYC184.
   1019..1116    -  promoter       cat promoter: promoter of the E. coli cat gene encoding chloramphenicol acetyltransferase
   1200..1788    +  rep_origin     ori: high-copy-number ColE1/pMB1/pBR322/pUC origin of replication
>Addgene plasmid #123029 | pWS481 | addgene full sequence | sequence record 240609 | Addgene NGS Result
AGTCGGTCTCAAACGGGTAGTCCATCGTTGTAGGATACTGTATATACACCCAGTAGAGTAGGTGACTACT
GTATGAGCATACAGTAGTGACAACCACTTACTGTATATAAATACAGTAGTGGTCATCGATACTGTATATA
AAACCAGTAGGCAATCGTTTGTACTGTATGTACATACAGTATACCTCGCAACTACTGTATATAAACACAG
TAATTAACTTGTAATATTCTAATCAATTGATGAGACCAGACCAATAAAAAACGCCCGGCGGCAACCGAGC
GTTCTGAACAAATCCAGATGGAGTTCTGAGGTCATTACTGGATCTATCAACAGGAGTCCAAGCGAGCTCG
ATATCAAATTACGCCCCGCCCTGCCACTCATCGCAGTACTGTTGTAATTCATTAAGCATTCTGCCGACAT
GGAAGCCATCACAAACGGCATGATGAACCTGAATCGCCAGCGGCATCAGCACCTTGTCGCCTTGCGTATA
ATATTTGCCCATGGTGAAAACGGGGGCGAAGAAGTTGTCCATATTGGCCACGTTTAAATCAAAACTGGTG
AAACTCACCCAGGGATTGGCTGAAACGAAAAACATATTCTCAATAAACCCTTTAGGGAAATAGGCCAGGT
TTTCACCGTAACACGCCACATCTTGCGAATATATGTGTAGAAACTGCCGGAAATCGTCGTGGTATTCACT
CCAGAGCGATGAAAACGTTTCAGTTTGCTCATGGAAAACGGTGTAACAAGGGTGAACACTATCCCATATC
ACCAGCTCACCGTCTTTCATTGCCATACGAAATTCCGGATGAGCATTCATCAGGCGGGCAAGAATGTGAA
TAAAGGCCGGATAAAACTTGTGCTTATTTTTCTTTACGGTCTTTAAAAAGGCCGTAATATCCAGCTGAAC
GGTCTGGTTATAGGTACATTGAGCAACTGACTGAAATGCCTCAAAATGTTCTTTACGATGCCATTGGGAT
ATATCAACGGTGGTATATCCAGTGATTTTTTTCTCCATTTTAGCTTCCTTAGCTCCTGAAAATCTCGATA
ACTCAAAAAATACGCCCGGTAGTGATCTTATTTCATTATGGTGAAAGTTGGAACCTCTTACGTGCCCGAT
CAATCATGACCAAAATCCCTTAACGTGAGTTTTCGTTCCACTGAGCGTCAGACCCCGTAGAAAAGATCAA
AGGATCTTCTTGAGATCCTTTTTTTCTGCGCGTAATCTGCTGCTTGCAAACAAAAAAACCACCGCTACCA
GCGGTGGTTTGTTTGCCGGATCAAGAGCTACCAACTCTTTTTCCGAAGGTAACTGGCTTCAGCAGAGCGC
AGATACCAAATACTGTTCTTCTAGTGTAGCCGTAGTTAGGCCACCACTTCAAGAACTCTGTAGCACCGCC
TACATACCTCGCTCTGCTAATCCTGTTACCAGTGGCTGCTGCCAGTGGCGATAAGTCGTGTCTTACCGGG
TTGGACTCAAGACGATAGTTACCGGATAAGGCGCAGCGGTCGGGCTGAACGGGGGGTTCGTGCACACAGC
CCAGCTTGGAGCGAACGACCTACACCGAACTGAGATACCTACAGCGTGAGCTATGAGAAAGCGCCACGCT
TCCCGAAGGGAGAAAGGCGGACAGGTATCCGGTAAGCGGCAGGGTCGGAACAGGAGAGCGCACGAGGGAG
CTTCCAGGGGGAAACGCCTGGTATCTTTATAGTCCTGTCGGGTTTCGCCACCTCTGACTTGAGCGTCGAT
TTTTGTGATGCTCGTCAGGGGGGCGGAGCCTATGGAAAAACGCCAGCAACGCGGCCTTTTTACGGTTCCT
GGCCTTTTGCTGGCCTTTTGCTCACATGTTCTTTCCTGCGTTATCCCCTGATTCTGTGGATAACCGT
